Addgene plasmid #43437: II-TCGG
Depositing lab: Chad Cowan & Kiran Musunuru. Depositing organization: Harvard University. Publication: A TALEN Genome-Editing System for Generating Human Stem Cell-Based Disease Models. Ding Q, Lee YK, Schaefer EA, Peters DT, Veres A, Kim K, Kuperwasser N, Motola DL, Meissner TB, Hendriks WT, Trevisan M, Gupta RM, Moisan A, Banks E, Friesen M, Schinzel RT, Xia F, Tang A, Xia Y, Figueroa E, Wann A, Ahfeldt T, Daheron L, Zhang F, Rubin LL, Peng LF, Chung RT, Musunuru K, Cowan CA. Cell Stem Cell. 2012 Dec 12. pii: S1934-5909(12)00645-5. doi: 10.1016/j.stem.2012.11.011. PubMed 23246482.
Backbone
  Vector backbone: pCRII-TOPO
  Backbone manufacturer: Invitrogen
  Backbone size w/o insert (bp): 3973
  Vector type: Bacterial Cloning
Growth in bacteria
  Bacterial resistance: Ampicillin and Kanamycin, 100 & 50 μg/mL
  Growth temperature: 37°C
  Growth strain: Top10
  Copy number: High Copy
Gene/Insert
  Gene/Insert name: II-TCGG
  Species: Synthetic
  Insert size (bp): 426
  Cloning method: TOPO Cloning
  Sequencing primers: 5′ T7; 3′ M13-rev
Terms and licenses: Academic/Nonprofit Terms; Industry Terms: Not Available to Industry
How to cite: II-TCGG was a gift from Chad Cowan & Kiran Musunuru (Addgene plasmid # 43437 ; http://n2t.net/addgene:43437 ; RRID:Addgene_43437)
