[The description below was written by a language model from this plasmid's Addgene catalogue record.]
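Description:
II-TCGG is a bacterial cloning plasmid built on the commercial pCRII-TOPO backbone (about 4 kb without insert), into which a 426 bp synthetic fragment was introduced by TOPO cloning. It is a high-copy plasmid maintained in E. coli and carries both ampicillin and kanamycin resistance, so either or both drugs can be used for selection. No feature table accompanies the record, so the positions of the origin, resistance genes and flanking elements are not documented here. The listed sequencing primers (T7 on the 5′ side and M13 reverse on the 3′ side) match the standard priming sites that flank the cloning site in this backbone and allow the insert to be verified.

The insert is described only by its name and as synthetic, and the record does not spell out its composition. The plasmid was deposited with a publication describing a TALEN genome-editing system for generating human stem cell-based disease models. In that context, the name suggests a pre-assembled block of TALE repeat units recognising the four-base sequence TCGG, with "II" probably marking its position in a modular assembly scheme. An insert of 426 bp is roughly the size expected for four TALE repeats, but this interpretation is inferred from the name, size and publication rather than stated in the record. The plasmid contains no expression cassette for mammalian cells according to the record and is classed purely as a cloning vector. It therefore most plausibly serves as a library component, a storage and propagation vehicle from which the repeat module is taken to build full-length TALE arrays in a separate nuclease expression vector.
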