>Addgene plasmid #43437 | II-TCGG | depositor partial sequence | sequence record 58702 | II-TCGG sequence 426 bps
CGTCTCGCTTAACCCCAGAGCAGGTCGTGGCCATTGCCTCGAATGGAGGGGGCAAACAGGCGTTGGAAAC
CGTACAACGATTGCTGCCGGTGCTGTGCCAAGCGCACGGACTCACCCCAGAGCAGGTCGTGGCGATCGCA
AGCCACGACGGAGGAAAGCAAGCCTTGGAAACAGTACAGAGGCTGTTGCCTGTGCTGTGCCAAGCGCACG
GCCTCACCCCAGAGCAGGTCGTGGCAATCGCGAGCAATAACGGCGGAAAACAGGCTTTGGAAACGGTGCA
GAGGCTCCTTCCAGTGCTGTGCCAAGCGCACGGATTAACCCCAGAGCAGGTCGTGGCAATCGCGAGCAAT
AACGGAGGAAAACAGGCTTTGGAAACGGTGCAGAGGCTCCTTCCAGTGCTGTGCCAAGCGCACGGGCTCA
GAGACG
