>Addgene plasmid #43437 | II-TCGG | addgene partial sequence | sequence record 60559 | M13-F20 5'-TGTAAAACGACGGCCAGT-3'
CTATAGGGCGAATTGGGCCCTCTAGATGCATGCTCGAGCGGCCGCCAGTGTGATGGATATCTGCAGAATT
CGCCCTTCTTTCCTGTGCCCACGTCTCTGAGCCCGTGCGCTTGGCACAGCACTGGAAGGAGCCTCTGCAC
CGTTTCCAAAGCCTGTTTTCCTCCGTTATTGCTCGCGATTGCCACGACCTGCTCTGGGGTTAATCCGTGC
GCTTGGCACAGCACTGGAAGGAGCCTCTGCACCGTTTCCAAAGCCTGTTTTCCGCCGTTATTGCTCGCGA
TTGCCACGACCTGCTCTGGGGTGAGGCCGTGCGCTTGGCACAGCACAGGCAACAGCCTCTGTACTGTTTC
CAAGGCTTGCTTTCCTCCGTCGTGGCTTGCGATCGCCACGACCTGCTCTGGGGTGAGTCCGTGCGCTTGG
CACAGCACCGGCAGCAATCGTTGTACGGTTTCCAACGCCTGTTTGCCCCCTCCATTCGAGGCAATGGCCA
CGACCTGCTCTGGGGTTAAGCGAGACGCGCTAGGACGGCAAGGGCGAATTCCAGCACACTGGCGGCCGTT
ACTAGTGGATCCGAGCTCGGTACCAAGCTTGATGCATAGCTTGAGTATTCTATAGTGTCACCTAAATAGC
TTGGCGTAATCATGGTCATAGCTGTTTCCTGTGTGAAATTGTTATCCGCTCACAATTCCACACAACATAC
GAGCCGGAAGCATAAAGTGTAAAGCCTGGGGTGCCTAATGAGTGAGCTAACTCACATTAATTGCGTTGCG
CTCACTGCCCGCTTTCCAGTCGGGAAACCTGTCGTGCCAGCTGCATTAATGAATCGGCCAACGCGCGGGG
AGAGGCGGTTTGCGTATTG
